Addgene plasmid #143193: TFORF2792
Purpose: Lentiviral vector for overexpressing transcription factor ORFs with unique 24-bp barcodes. Barcodes facilitate identification of transcription factors in pooled screens.
Depositing lab: Feng Zhang. Depositing organization: Broad Institute. Publication: A transcription factor atlas of directed differentiation. Joung J, Ma S, Tay T, Geiger-Schuller KR, Kirchgatterer PC, Verdine VK, Guo B, Arias-Garcia MA, Allen WE, Singh A, Kuksenko O, Abudayyeh OO, Gootenberg JS, Fu Z, Macrae RK, Buenrostro JD, Regev A, Zhang F. Cell. 2023 Jan 5;186(1):209-229.e26. doi: 10.1016/j.cell.2022.11.026. PubMed 36608654.
Backbone
  Vector backbone: pLX_TRC317
  Backbone manufacturer: Broad Institute Genetic Perturbation Platform
  Backbone size w/o insert (bp): 8264
  Vector type: Mammalian Expression, Lentiviral
  Selectable markers: Puromycin
Growth in bacteria
  Bacterial resistance: Ampicillin, 100 μg/mL
  Growth temperature: 37°C
  Growth strain: NEB Stable
  Copy number: High Copy
Gene/Insert
  Gene/Insert name: ZNF282
  Species: H. sapiens (human)
  Insert size (bp): 1493
  Entrez Gene: ZNF282 (a.k.a. HUB1)
  Promoter: EF1a
  Cloning method: Unknown
  Sequencing primers: 5′ GGGTGGAGACTGAAGTTAGGCCAG; 3′ CACATAGCGTAAAAGGAGCAACATAG
Terms and licenses: Academic/Nonprofit Terms; Industry Terms: Not Available to Industry
Depositor comments: NM_001303481,ENST00000479907 . The transcription factor ORF portion of this plasmid was synthesized by Genewiz. Please test multiple small colonies in case of plasmid recombination. To make this collection available in a timely manner, a portion of this collection was not fully sequenced by Addgene. If an Addgene verified full plasmid sequence is not available, please contact us prior to placing an order to request the full sequence.
How to cite: TFORF2792 was a gift from Feng Zhang (Addgene plasmid # 143193 ; http://n2t.net/addgene:143193 ; RRID:Addgene_143193)
