[The description below was written by a language model from this plasmid's Addgene catalogue record and pLannotate feature annotations shown in this document.]
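Description:
TFORF2792 is a third-generation-style, self-inactivating lentiviral expression plasmid built on the pLX_TRC317 backbone. It is one member of a barcoded library of human transcription factor open reading frames. It carries the human zinc-finger gene ZNF282 (also known as HUB1), with the depositor citing a specific RefSeq/Ensembl isoform, as a synthesized ORF of roughly 1.5 kb. In bacteria the plasmid is maintained through a high-copy ColE1/pUC origin and ampicillin resistance (bla). An f1 origin and remnants of a lac/lacZα cloning region with flanking T7 and T3 promoters are also present in the backbone. The depositor warns that recombination can occur during propagation, as is common with LTR-containing plasmids.

The viral genome is transcribed from an RSV promoter fused to a truncated HIV-1 5' LTR. This is followed by the Ψ packaging signal with a gag fragment, the Rev response element for Rev-dependent nuclear export, and a cPPT/CTS. It ends in a ΔU3 3' LTR, which inactivates LTR promoter activity after integration, and an SV40 polyadenylation signal. Within this unit, an SV40 early promoter drives puromycin N-acetyltransferase for selection of transduced mammalian cells, and a separate EF-1α promoter drives constitutive ZNF282 expression. A WPRE downstream enhances transcript stability and expression. According to the record, each library member carries a unique 24-bp barcode. It is not annotated in the feature table, although a short U6 promoter-like fragment lies between the ORF and the WPRE. The barcode allows the overexpressed factor to be identified by sequencing in pooled screens, such as those that test transcription factors for their ability to direct cell differentiation.
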