Features (pLannotate 1.2.2; 31 found; start..end, strand, type, name):
      5..231     +  promoter       RSV promoter: Rous sarcoma virus enhancer/promoter
    232..412     +  LTR            5' LTR (truncated): truncated 5' long terminal repeat (LTR) from HIV-1
    459..584     +  misc_feature   HIV-1 Ψ: packaging signal of human immunodeficiency virus type 1
    568..931     +  CDS            HIV-1 gag (fragment): gag protein from human immunodeficiency virus 1; gag
   1077..1310    +  misc_feature   RRE: The Rev response element (RRE) of HIV-1 allows for Rev-dependent mRNA export from the nucleus to the cytoplasm.
   1687..1713    +  CDS            Rev (fragment): human immunodeficiency virus 1 (HIV-1) Rev protein; rev; enhances nuclear export of unspliced and incompletely spliced viral mRNAs
   1720..1743    +  promoter       SV40 promoter (fragment): SV40 early promoter
   1744..1815    +  promoter       SV40 promoter (fragment): SV40 enhancer and early promoter
   1839..1974    +  rep_origin     SV40 ori: SV40 origin of replication
   2020..2616    +  CDS            PuroR (fragment): puromycin N-acetyltransferase; pac from Streptomyces; confers resistance to puromycin
   2665..2782    +  misc_feature   cPPT/CTS: central polypurine tract and central termination sequence of HIV-1
   2847..2913    +  CDS            small t antigen (fragment): SV40 (simian virus 40) small t antigen
   2920..4098    +  promoter       EF-1α promoter: strong constitutive promoter for human elongation factor EF-1α
   4115..5473    +  CDS            ZNF282 (fragment): ZN282_HUMAN - Also known as HUB1. Experimental evidence at protein level: Swiss-Prot protein existence level 1. Binds to the U5 repressive element (U5RE) of the human T cell leukemia virus type I long terminal repeat. It recognizes the 5'- TCCACCCC-3' sequence as a core motif and exerts a strong repressive effect on HTLV-I LTR-mediated expression. From Homo sapiens (Human).
   5519..5572    +  promoter       U6 promoter (fragment): RNA polymerase III promoter for human U6 snRNA
   5614..6202    +  misc_feature   WPRE: woodchuck hepatitis virus posttranscriptional regulatory element
   6253..6272    +  misc_feature   cPPT/CTS (fragment): central polypurine tract and central termination sequence of HIV-1
   6274..6507    +  LTR            3' LTR (ΔU3): self-inactivating 3' long terminal repeat (LTR) from HIV-1
   6585..6706    +  polyA_signal   SV40 poly(A) signal: SV40 polyadenylation signal
   6746..6881    +  rep_origin     SV40 ori: SV40 origin of replication
   6902..6920    -  promoter       T7 promoter: promoter for bacteriophage T7 RNA polymerase
   6928..7083    +  CDS            lacZα (fragment): LacZα fragment of β-galactosidase; lacZ fragment
   7088..7516    +  rep_origin     f1 ori (sequence partly withheld): f1 bacteriophage origin of replication; arrow indicates direction of (+) strand synthesis
   7569..7673    +  promoter       AmpR promoter: bla
   7674..8534    +  CDS            AmpR: β-lactamase; bla; confers resistance to ampicillin, carbenicillin, and related antibiotics
   8705..9293    +  rep_origin     ori: high-copy-number ColE1/pMB1/pBR322/pUC origin of replication
   9476..9568    +  CDS            lacI (fragment): lac repressor; lacI; The lac repressor binds to the lac operator to inhibit transcription in E. coli. This inhibition can be relieved by adding lactose or isopropyl-β-D-thiogalactopyranoside (IPTG).
   9581..9602    +  protein_bind   CAP binding site: CAP binding activates transcription in the presence of cAMP. E. coli catabolite activator protein
   9617..9647    +  promoter       lac promoter: promoter for the E. coli lac operon
   9655..9671    +  protein_bind   lac operator: The lac repressor binds to the lac operator to inhibit transcription in E. coli. This inhibition can be relieved by adding lactose or isopropyl-β-D-thiogalactopyranoside (IPTG). lac repressor encoded by lacI
   9716..9734    +  promoter       T3 promoter: promoter for bacteriophage T3 RNA polymerase
>Addgene plasmid #143193 | TFORF2792 | addgene full sequence | sequence record 397865 | Addgene NGS Result
TTAATGTAGTCTTATGCAATACTCTTGTAGTCTTGCAACATGGTAACGATGAGTTAGCAACATGCCTTAC
AAGGAGAGAAAAAGCACCGTGCATGCCGATTGGTGGAAGTAAGGTGGTACGATCGTGCCTTATTAGGAAG
GCAACAGACGGGTCTGACATGGATTGGACGAACCACTGAATTGCCGCATTGCAGAGATATTGTATTTAAG
TGCCTAGCTCGATACATAAACGGGTCTCTCTGGTTAGACCAGATCTGAGCCTGGGAGCTCTCTGGCTAAC
TAGGGAACCCACTGCTTAAGCCTCAATAAAGCTTGCCTTGAGTGCTTCAAGTAGTGTGTGCCCGTCTGTT
GTGTGACTCTGGTAACTAGAGATCCCTCAGACCCTTTTAGTCAGTGTGGAAAATCTCTAGCAGTGGCGCC
CGAACAGGGACTTGAAAGCGAAAGGGAAACCAGAGGAGCTCTCTCGACGCAGGACTCGGCTTGCTGAAGC
GCGCACGGCAAGAGGCGAGGGGCGGCGACTGGTGAGTACGCCAAAAATTTTGACTAGCGGAGGCTAGAAG
GAGAGAGATGGGTGCGAGAGCGTCAGTATTAAGCGGGGGAGAATTAGATCGCGATGGGAAAAAATTCGGT
TAAGGCCAGGGGGAAAGAAAAAATATAAATTAAAACATATAGTATGGGCAAGCAGGGAGCTAGAACGATT
CGCAGTTAATCCTGGCCTGTTAGAAACATCAGAAGGCTGTAGACAAATACTGGGACAGCTACAACCATCC
CTTCAGACAGGATCAGAAGAACTTAGATCATTATATAATACAGTAGCAACCCTCTATTGTGTGCATCAAA
GGATAGAGATAAAAGACACCAAGGAAGCTTTAGACAAGATAGAGGAAGAGCAAAACAAAAGTAAGACCAC
CGCACAGCAAGCGGCCGCTGATCTTCAGACCTGGAGGAGGAGATATGAGGGACAATTGGAGAAGTGAATT
ATATAAATATAAAGTAGTAAAAATTGAACCATTAGGAGTAGCACCCACCAAGGCAAAGAGAAGAGTGGTG
CAGAGAGAAAAAAGAGCAGTGGGAATAGGAGCTTTGTTCCTTGGGTTCTTGGGAGCAGCAGGAAGCACTA
TGGGCGCAGCGTCAATGACGCTGACGGTACAGGCCAGACAATTATTGTCTGGTATAGTGCAGCAGCAGAA
CAATTTGCTGAGGGCTATTGAGGCGCAACAGCATCTGTTGCAACTCACAGTCTGGGGCATCAAGCAGCTC
CAGGCAAGAATCCTGGCTGTGGAAAGATACCTAAAGGATCAACAGCTCCTGGGGATTTGGGGTTGCTCTG
GAAAACTCATTTGCACCACTGCTGTGCCTTGGAATGCTAGTTGGAGTAATAAATCTCTGGAACAGATTTG
GAATCACACGACCTGGATGGAGTGGGACAGAGAAATTAACAATTACACAAGCTTAATACACTCCTTAATT
GAAGAATCGCAAAACCAGCAAGAAAAGAATGAACAAGAATTATTGGAATTAGATAAATGGGCAAGTTTGT
GGAATTGGTTTAACATAACAAATTGGCTGTGGTATATAAAATTATTCATAATGATAGTAGGAGGCTTGGT
AGGTTTAAGAATAGTTTTTGCTGTACTTTCTATAGTGAATAGAGTTAGGCAGGGATATTCACCATTATCG
TTTCAGACCCACCTCCCAACCCCGAGGGGACCCATGCATTGCATCTCAATTAGTCAGCAACCAGGTGTGG
AAAGTCCCCAGGCTCCCCAGCAGGCAGAAGTATGCAAAGCATGCGTCTCAATTAGTCAGCAACCATAGTC
CCGCCCCTAACTCCGCCCATCCCGCCCCTAACTCCGCCCAGTTCCGCCCATTCTCCGCCCCATGGCTGAC
TAATTTTTTTTATTTATGCAGAGGCCGAGGCCGCCTCGGCCTCTGAGCTATTCCAGAAGTAGTGAGGAGG
CTTTTTTGGAGGCCTAGGCTTTTGCAAAAAGCTTTCTAGAGGTACCACCGGAGCTTACCATGACCGAGTA
CAAGCCCACGGTGCGCCTCGCCACCCGCGACGACGTCCCCAGGGCCGTACGCACCCTCGCCGCCGCGTTC
GCCGACTACCCCGCCACGCGCCACACCGTCGATCCGGACCGCCACATCGAGCGGGTCACCGAGCTGCAAG
AACTCTTCCTCACGCGCGTCGGGCTCGACATCGGCAAGGTGTGGGTCGCGGACGACGGCGCCGCCGTGGC
GGTCTGGACCACGCCGGAGAGCGTCGAAGCGGGGGCGGTGTTCGCCGAGATCGGCCCGCGCATGGCCGAG
TTGAGCGGTTCCCGGCTGGCCGCGCAGCAACAGATGGAAGGCCTCCTGGCGCCGCACCGGCCCAAGGAGC
CCGCGTGGTTCCTGGCCACCGTCGGCGTCTCGCCCGACCACCAGGGCAAGGGTCTGGGCAGCGCCGTCGT
GCTCCCCGGAGTGGAGGCGGCCGAGCGCGCCGGGGTGCCCGCCTTCCTGGAGACCTCCGCGCCCCGCAAC
CTCCCCTTCTACGAGCGGCTCGGCTTCACCGTCACCGCCGACGTCGAGGTGCCCGAAGGACCGCGCACCT
GGTGCATGACCCGCAAGCCCGGTGCCAGTTAACGAATTCTAGATCTTGAGACAAATGGCAGTATTCATCC
ACAATTTTAAAAGAAAAGGGGGGATTGGGGGGTACAGTGCAGGGGAAAGAATAGTAGACATAATAGCAAC
AGACATACAAACTAAAGAATTACAAAAACAAATTACAAAAATTCAAAATTTTCGGGTTTATTACAGGGAC
AGCAGAGATCCACTTTGGCGCCGGCTCGAGGCCTGCAGGTGCAAAGATGGATAAAGTTTTAAACAGAGAG
GAATCTTTGCAGCTAATGGACCTTCTAGGTCTTGAAAGGAGTGGGAATTGGCTCCGGTGCCCGTCAGTGG
GCAGAGCGCACATCGCCCACAGTCCCCGAGAAGTTGGGGGGAGGGGTCGGCAATTGAACCGGTGCCTAGA
GAAGGTGGCGCGGGGTAAACTGGGAAAGTGATGTCGTGTACTGGCTCCGCCTTTTTCCCGAGGGTGGGGG
AGAACCGTATATAAGTGCAGTAGTCGCCGTGAACGTTCTTTTTCGCAACGGGTTTGCCGCCAGAACACAG
GTAAGTGCCGTGTGTGGTTCCCGCGGGCCTGGCCTCTTTACGGGTTATGGCCCTTGCGTGCCTTGAATTA
CTTCCACCTGGCTGCAGTACGTGATTCTTGATCCCGAGCTTCGGGTTGGAAGTGGGTGGGAGAGTTCGAG
GCCTTGCGCTTAAGGAGCCCCTTCGCCTCGTGCTTGAGTTGAGGCCTGGCCTGGGCGCTGGGGCCGCCGC
GTGCGAATCTGGTGGCACCTTCGCGCCTGTCTCGCTGCTTTCGATAAGTCTCTAGCCATTTAAAATTTTT
GATGACCTGCTGCGACGCTTTTTTTCTGGCAAGATAGTCTTGTAAATGCGGGCCAAGATCTGCACACTGG
TATTTCGGTTTTTGGGGCCGCGGGCGGCGACGGGGCCCGTGCGTCCCAGCGCACATGTTCGGCGAGGCGG
GGCCTGCGAGCGCGGCCACCGAGAATCGGACGGGGGTAGTCTCAAGCTGGCCGGCCTGCTCTGGTGCCTG
GCCTCGCGCCGCCGTGTATCGCCCCGCCCTGGGCGGCAAGGCTGGCCCGGTCGGCACCAGTTGCGTGAGC
GGAAAGATGGCCGCTTCCCGGCCCTGCTGCAGGGAGCTCAAAATGGAGGACGCGGCGCTCGGGAGAGCGG
GCGGGTGAGTCACCCACACAAAGGAAAAGGGCCTTTCCGTCCTCAGCCGTCGCTTCATGTGACTCCACGG
AGTACCGGGCGCCGTCCAGGCACCTCGATTAGTTCTCGAGCTTTTGGAGTACGTCGTCTTTAGGTTGGGG
GGAGGGGTTTTATGCGATGGAGTTTCCCCACACTGAGTGGGTGGAGACTGAAGTTAGGCCAGCTTGGCAC
TTGATGTAATTCTCCTTGGAATTTGCCCTTTTTGAGTTTGGATCTTGGTTCATTCTCAAGCCTCAGACAG
TGGTTCAAAGTTTTTTTCTTCCATTTCAGGTGTCGTGAGGCTAGCACCGCCACCATGCAGTTTGTGTCAA
CACGGCCGCAGCCTCAGCAGCTGGGCATCCAGGGCCTGGGGCTGGACAGCGGGAGCTGGAGCTGGGCCCA
GGCTCTGCCCCCGGAGGAGGTCTGCCACCAGGAGCCGGCGCTGCGCGGGGAAATGGCCGAGGGAATGCCG
CCCATGCAGGCTCAAGAATGGGACATGGACGCCCGGCGGCCAATGCCTTTTCAGTTCCCACCCTTTCCAG
ATAGGGCACCTGTCTTCCCCGACCGCATGATGCGAGAGCCCCAGTTGCCCACAGCAGAGATCTCACTCTG
GACTGTGGTGGCTGCCATTCAGGCTGTGGAGAGGAAGGTGGATGCCCAGGCCAGCCAGCTGCTGAACCTG
GAGGGGCGCACGGGGACAGCCGAGAAGAAGCTGGCCGACTGTGAAAAGACGGCCGTGGAATTTGGGAACC
ACATGGAGAGCAAGTGGGCCGTGCTGGGGACCCTGCTGCAGGAGTACGGGCTGCTGCAGAGGCGGCTGGA
GAACTTGGAGAACTTGCTGCGCAACAGGAACTTCTGGGTCCTGCGGCTGCCCCCGGGCAGCAAGGGGGAG
GCCCCCAAGGTTCCAGTGACTTTTGTCGACATTGCTGTGTACTTCTCCGAAGACGAGTGGAAGAACTTGG
ACGAATGGCAGAAGGAGCTTTATAACAACCTTGTTAAGGAGAACTACAAAACCCTCATGTCCCTGGACGC
GGAGGGCTCAGTCCCCAAGCCAGATGCTCCAGTCCAGGCTGAGCCCAGGGAAGAACCTTGTGTGTGGGAG
CAGCGCCACCCCGAAGAGAGAGAAATCCCAATGGATCCCGAAGCAGGAGCAGAGCCCCTGGTGCCTGCGC
AGGATGCGTCCTCCCAGGTGAAGCGTGAGGACACCCTGTGTGTCCGGGGTCAGCGGGGCCTGGAGGAAAG
AGCCATCCCTACGGAATCCATTACCGACTCCCCAATTTCTGCCCAGGACCTCTTGTCCCGGATTAAACAG
GAGGAGCATCAGTGCGTGTGGGATCAGCAGGATTTGGCAGACAGAGATATTCCCACGGATCCCAATTCAG
AGTCTCTCATCTCAGCACATGACATTTTGTCATGGATCAAGCAGGAGGAGCAGCCATACCCATGGGGACC
ACGCGACTCAATGGACGGAGAGCTTGGATTAGACTCTGGCCCTAGTGACAGCCTGCTGATGGTGAAGAAC
CCACCCCCGGCCCCGCCACAGCCCCAGCCCCAGCCCCAGCCACCGCAGCCGCAGCTGCAGTCGCAGCCCC
AGCCCCAGAGCCTGCCCCCCATCGCGGTGGCCGAGAACCCGGGCGGCCCCCCGAGCCGAGGGCTGCTGGA
CGACGGTTTCCAGCCACACCAAGGAGCGGCCCTACGAGTGCGCTAGTAATGAACTAGTCCGTAACTTGAA
AGTATTTCGATTTCTTGGCTTTATATATCTTGTGGAAAGGACGAATGCTGCGTTTGCCGTATATCGGCAC
GCGTTAAGTCGACAATCAACCTCTGGATTACAAAATTTGTGAAAGATTGACTGGTATTCTTAACTATGTT
GCTCCTTTTACGCTATGTGGATACGCTGCTTTAATGCCTTTGTATCATGCTATTGCTTCCCGTATGGCTT
TCATTTTCTCCTCCTTGTATAAATCCTGGTTGCTGTCTCTTTATGAGGAGTTGTGGCCCGTTGTCAGGCA
ACGTGGCGTGGTGTGCACTGTGTTTGCTGACGCAACCCCCACTGGTTGGGGCATTGCCACCACCTGTCAG
CTCCTTTCCGGGACTTTCGCTTTCCCCCTCCCTATTGCCACGGCGGAACTCATCGCCGCCTGCCTTGCCC
GCTGCTGGACAGGGGCTCGGCTGTTGGGCACTGACAATTCCGTGGTGTTGTCGGGGAAATCATCGTCCTT
TCCTTGGCTGCTCGCCTGTGTTGCCACCTGGATTCTGCGCGGGACGTCCTTCTGCTACGTCCCTTCGGCC
CTCAATCCAGCGGACCTTCCTTCCCGCGGCCTGCTGCCGGCTCTGCGGCCTCTTCCGCGTCTTCGCCTTC
GCCCTCAGACGAGTCGGATCTCCCTTTGGGCCGCCTCCCCGCGTCGACTTTAAGACCAATGACTTACAAG
GCAGCTGTAGATCTTAGCCACTTTTTAAAAGAAAAGGGGGGACTGGAAGGGCTAATTCACTCCCAACGAA
GACAAGATCTGCTTTTTGCTTGTACTGGGTCTCTCTGGTTAGACCAGATCTGAGCCTGGGAGCTCTCTGG
CTAACTAGGGAACCCACTGCTTAAGCCTCAATAAAGCTTGCCTTGAGTGCTTCAAGTAGTGTGTGCCCGT
CTGTTGTGTGACTCTGGTAACTAGAGATCCCTCAGACCCTTTTAGTCAGTGTGGAAAATCTCTAGCAGTA
CGTATAGTAGTTCATGTCATCTTATTATTCAGTATTTATAACTTGCAAAGAAATGAATATCAGAGAGTGA
GAGGAACTTGTTTATTGCAGCTTATAATGGTTACAAATAAAGCAATAGCATCACAAATTTCACAAATAAA
GCATTTTTTTCACTGCATTCTAGTTGTGGTTTGTCCAAACTCATCAATGTATCTTATCATGTCTGGCTCT
AGCTATCCCGCCCCTAACTCCGCCCATCCCGCCCCTAACTCCGCCCAGTTCCGCCCATTCTCCGCCCCAT
GGCTGACTAATTTTTTTTATTTATGCAGAGGCCGAGGCCGCCTCGGCCTCTGAGCTATTCCAGAAGTAGT
GAGGAGGCTTTTTTGGAGGCCTAGGGACGTACCCAATTCGCCCTATAGTGAGTCGTATTACGCGCGCTCA
CTGGCCGTCGTTTTACAACGTCGTGACTGGGAAAACCCTGGCGTTACCCAACTTAATCGCCTTGCAGCAC
ATCCCCCTTTCGCCAGCTGGCGTAATAGCGAAGAGGCCCGCACCGATCGCCCTTCCCAACAGTTGCGCAG
CCTGAATGGCGAATGGG
[124 nt withheld, positions 7088-7211]
C
[91 nt withheld, positions 7213-7303]
A
[49 nt withheld, positions 7305-7353]
CCTTTGACGTTGGAGTCCACGTTCTTT
[37 nt withheld, positions 7381-7417]
ACCCTATCTCGGTCTATTCTTTTGATTTATAAGGGATTTTGCCGATTTCGGCCTATTGGTTAAAAAATGA
GCTGATTTAACAAAAATTTAACGCGAATTTTAACAAAATATTAACGCTTACAATTTAGGTGGCACTTTTC
GGGGAAATGTGCGCGGAACCCCTATTTGTTTATTTTTCTAAATACATTCAAATATGTATCCGCTCATGAG
ACAATAACCCTGATAAATGCTTCAATAATATTGAAAAAGGAAGAGTATGAGTATTCAACATTTCCGTGTC
GCCCTTATTCCCTTTTTTGCGGCATTTTGCCTTCCTGTTTTTGCTCACCCAGAAACGCTGGTGAAAGTAA
AAGATGCTGAAGATCAGTTGGGTGCACGAGTGGGTTACATCGAACTGGATCTCAACAGCGGTAAGATCCT
TGAGAGTTTTCGCCCCGAAGAACGTTTTCCAATGATGAGCACTTTTAAAGTTCTGCTATGTGGCGCGGTA
TTATCCCGTATTGACGCCGGGCAAGAGCAACTCGGTCGCCGCATACACTATTCTCAGAATGACTTGGTTG
AGTACTCACCAGTCACAGAAAAGCATCTTACGGATGGCATGACAGTAAGAGAATTATGCAGTGCTGCCAT
AACCATGAGTGATAACACTGCGGCCAACTTACTTCTGACAACGATCGGAGGACCGAAGGAGCTAACCGCT
TTTTTGCACAACATGGGGGATCATGTAACTCGCCTTGATCGTTGGGAACCGGAGCTGAATGAAGCCATAC
CAAACGACGAGCGTGACACCACGATGCCTGTAGCAATGGCAACAACGTTGCGCAAACTATTAACTGGCGA
ACTACTTACTCTAGCTTCCCGGCAACAATTAATAGACTGGATGGAGGCGGATAAAGTTGCAGGACCACTT
CTGCGCTCGGCCCTTCCGGCTGGCTGGTTTATTGCTGATAAATCTGGAGCCGGTGAGCGTGGGTCTCGCG
GTATCATTGCAGCACTGGGGCCAGATGGTAAGCCCTCCCGTATCGTAGTTATCTACACGACGGGGAGTCA
GGCAACTATGGATGAACGAAATAGACAGATCGCTGAGATAGGTGCCTCACTGATTAAGCATTGGTAACTG
TCAGACCAAGTTTACTCATATATACTTTAGATTGATTTAAAACTTCATTTTTAATTTAAAAGGATCTAGG
TGAAGATCCTTTTTGATAATCTCATGACCAAAATCCCTTAACGTGAGTTTTCGTTCCACTGAGCGTCAGA
CCCCGTAGAAAAGATCAAAGGATCTTCTTGAGATCCTTTTTTTCTGCGCGTAATCTGCTGCTTGCAAACA
AAAAAACCACCGCTACCAGCGGTGGTTTGTTTGCCGGATCAAGAGCTACCAACTCTTTTTCCGAAGGTAA
CTGGCTTCAGCAGAGCGCAGATACCAAATACTGTTCTTCTAGTGTAGCCGTAGTTAGGCCACCACTTCAA
GAACTCTGTAGCACCGCCTACATACCTCGCTCTGCTAATCCTGTTACCAGTGGCTGCTGCCAGTGGCGAT
AAGTCGTGTCTTACCGGGTTGGACTCAAGACGATAGTTACCGGATAAGGCGCAGCGGTCGGGCTGAACGG
GGGGTTCGTGCACACAGCCCAGCTTGGAGCGAACGACCTACACCGAACTGAGATACCTACAGCGTGAGCT
ATGAGAAAGCGCCACGCTTCCCGAAGGGAGAAAGGCGGACAGGTATCCGGTAAGCGGCAGGGTCGGAACA
GGAGAGCGCACGAGGGAGCTTCCAGGGGGAAACGCCTGGTATCTTTATAGTCCTGTCGGGTTTCGCCACC
TCTGACTTGAGCGTCGATTTTTGTGATGCTCGTCAGGGGGGCGGAGCCTATGGAAAAACGCCAGCAACGC
GGCCTTTTTACGGTTCCTGGCCTTTTGCTGGCCTTTTGCTCACATGTTCTTTCCTGCGTTATCCCCTGAT
TCTGTGGATAACCGTATTACCGCCTTTGAGTGAGCTGATACCGCTCGCCGCAGCCGAACGACCGAGCGCA
GCGAGTCAGTGAGCGAGGAAGCGGAAGAGCGCCCAATACGCAAACCGCCTCTCCCCGCGCGTTGGCCGAT
TCATTAATGCAGCTGGCACGACAGGTTTCCCGACTGGAAAGCGGGCAGTGAGCGCAACGCAATTAATGTG
AGTTAGCTCACTCATTAGGCACCCCAGGCTTTACACTTTATGCTTCCGGCTCGTATGTTGTGTGGAATTG
TGAGCGGATAACAATTTCACACAGGAAACAGCTATGACCATGATTACGCCAAGCGCGCAATTAACCCTCA
CTAAAGGGAACAAAAGCTGGAGCTGCAAGC
