>Addgene plasmid #143193 | TFORF2792 | depositor partial sequence | sequence record 281717 | Insert
ACCGCCACCATGCAGTTTGTGTCAACACGGCCGCAGCCTCAGCAGCTGGGCATCCAGGGCCTGGGGCTGG
ACAGCGGGAGCTGGAGCTGGGCCCAGGCTCTGCCCCCGGAGGAGGTCTGCCACCAGGAGCCGGCGCTGCG
CGGGGAAATGGCCGAGGGAATGCCGCCCATGCAGGCTCAAGAATGGGACATGGACGCCCGGCGGCCAATG
CCTTTTCAGTTCCCACCCTTTCCAGATAGGGCACCTGTCTTCCCCGACCGCATGATGCGAGAGCCCCAGT
TGCCCACAGCAGAGATCTCACTCTGGACTGTGGTGGCTGCCATTCAGGCTGTGGAGAGGAAGGTGGATGC
CCAGGCCAGCCAGCTGCTGAACCTGGAGGGGCGCACGGGGACAGCCGAGAAGAAGCTGGCCGACTGTGAA
AAGACGGCCGTGGAATTTGGGAACCACATGGAGAGCAAGTGGGCCGTGCTGGGGACCCTGCTGCAGGAGT
ACGGGCTGCTGCAGAGGCGGCTGGAGAACTTGGAGAACTTGCTGCGCAACAGGAACTTCTGGGTCCTGCG
GCTGCCCCCGGGCAGCAAGGGGGAGGCCCCCAAGGTTCCAGTGACTTTTGTCGACATTGCTGTGTACTTC
TCCGAAGACGAGTGGAAGAACTTGGACGAATGGCAGAAGGAGCTTTATAACAACCTTGTTAAGGAGAACT
ACAAAACCCTCATGTCCCTGGACGCGGAGGGCTCAGTCCCCAAGCCAGATGCTCCAGTCCAGGCTGAGCC
CAGGGAAGAACCTTGTGTGTGGGAGCAGCGCCACCCCGAAGAGAGAGAAATCCCAATGGATCCCGAAGCA
GGAGCAGAGCCCCTGGTGCCTGCGCAGGATGCGTCCTCCCAGGTGAAGCGTGAGGACACCCTGTGTGTCC
GGGGTCAGCGGGGCCTGGAGGAAAGAGCCATCCCTACGGAATCCATTACCGACTCCCCAATTTCTGCCCA
GGACCTCTTGTCCCGGATTAAACAGGAGGAGCATCAGTGCGTGTGGGATCAGCAGGATTTGGCAGACAGA
GATATTCCCACGGATCCCAATTCAGAGTCTCTCATCTCAGCACATGACATTTTGTCATGGATCAAGCAGG
AGGAGCAGCCATACCCATGGGGACCACGCGACTCAATGGACGGAGAGCTTGGATTAGACTCTGGCCCTAG
TGACAGCCTGCTGATGGTGAAGAACCCACCCCCGGCCCCGCCACAGCCCCAGCCCCAGCCCCAGCCACCG
CAGCCGCAGCTGCAGTCGCAGCCCCAGCCCCAGAGCCTGCCCCCCATCGCGGTGGCCGAGAACCCGGGCG
GCCCCCCGAGCCGAGGGCTGCTGGACGACGGTTTCCAGCCACACCAAGGAGCGGCCCTACGAGTGCGCTA
GTAATGAACTAGTCCGTAACTTGAAAGTATTTCGATTTCTTGGCTTTATATATCTTGTGGAAAGGACGAA
TGCTGCGTTTGCCGTATATCGGC
