>Addgene plasmid #143193 | TFORF2792 | depositor partial sequence | sequence record 281718 | Barcode
ATGCTGCGTTTGCCGTATATCGGC
